>Addgene plasmid #27460 | pRS416 Gal TDP43 M337V | addgene partial sequence | sequence record 33798 | 27460 with CYC1
GTATGATAGCTTGATATCGAATTCCTGCAGCCCATCACCACTTTGTACAAGAAAGCTGGGTTCTACATTC
CCCAGCCAGAAGACTTAGAATCCATGCTTGAGCCAAAGCCTCCATTAAAACCACTGCCCGACCCTGCATT
GGATGCTGATCCCCAACCAATTGCTGCACCAGAATTAGAGCCACTATAAGAGTTATTTCCAGAACCGAAG
GCCTGGTTTGGCTCCCTCTGCATGTTGCCTTGGTTTTGGTTATTACCCGATGGGCCTGACTGGTTCTGCT
GGCTGGCTAACATGCCCACCATACCCCAACTGCTCTGTAGTGCTGCCTGGGCGGCAGCCATCATGGCTGG
ATTAATGCTGAACGCACCAAAGTTCATCCCACCACCCATATTACTACCTTGATTGTTTCCCAAACCAGCT
CCACCCCCTCTGCTATTACCAAATCCACCCTGATTCCCAAAGCCACCTGGATTACCACCAAATCTTCCAC
TTCTTTCTAACTGTCTATTGCTATTGTGCTTAGGTTCGGCATTGGATATATGAACGCTGATTCCTTTAAT
GATCAAGTCCTCTCCACAAAGAGACTGCGCAATCTGATCATCTGCAAATGTAACAAAGGCAAAGGCCCTG
AATGGCTTGGGGATGAAGACATCCATCACATCCCCGTACTGAGAGAAGAACTCCCGCAGCTCATCCTCAG
TCATGTCCTCTGTACAGCGCCCCACAAACACTTTTCTGCTTCTCAAAGGCTCATCTTGGCTTTGCTTAGA
ATTAGGAAGTTTGCAGTCACACCATCGTCCATCTATCATATGTCGCTGTGACATTACTTTCACTTGTGTT
TCATATTCCGTAAA
