[The description below was written by a language model from this plasmid's Addgene catalogue record.]
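Description:
pRS416 Gal TDP43 M337V is a yeast expression plasmid built on the pRS416GAL backbone (about 5 kb without insert). It is propagated in E. coli under ampicillin selection. The record does not list the yeast replication elements or selectable marker. From general knowledge, the pRS416 series are low-copy centromeric (CEN/ARS) shuttle vectors carrying URA3 for selection in uracil-auxotrophic yeast, so that arrangement is expected here. No feature table is provided to confirm these elements or any terminator.

The insert is human TDP-43 (gene TARDBP), carrying a methionine-to-valine substitution at residue 337 (M337V), and it was cloned by restriction enzyme methods. As the backbone name and the Gal forward sequencing primer imply, expression is presumably driven by a galactose-inducible GAL promoter. Such promoters are repressed on glucose and strongly induced on galactose, which allows conditional expression of a protein that may be harmful to the cell. The record mentions no epitope tag or fluorescent fusion.

The associated publication concerns the intrinsic aggregation propensity of TDP-43 and the finding that amyotrophic lateral sclerosis-linked mutations accelerate aggregation and increase toxicity. In that context, this plasmid serves to express an ALS-linked TDP-43 variant in Saccharomyces cerevisiae. Its effects on growth and protein aggregation can then be compared with those of wild-type TDP-43 or other mutants expressed from the same backbone.
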