Addgene plasmid #27460: pRS416 Gal TDP43 M337V
Depositing lab: Aaron Gitler. Depositing organization: University of Pennsylvania. Publication: TDP-43 is intrinsically aggregation-prone, and amyotrophic lateral sclerosis-linked mutations accelerate aggregation and increase toxicity. Johnson BS, Snead D, Lee JJ, McCaffery JM, Shorter J, Gitler AD. J Biol Chem. 2009 Jul 24. 284(30):20329-39. 10.1074/jbc.M109.010264 PubMed 19465477.
Backbone
  Vector backbone: pRS416GAL
  Backbone size w/o insert (bp): 5000
  Vector type: Yeast Expression
Growth in bacteria
  Bacterial resistance: Ampicillin, 100 μg/mL
  Growth temperature: 37°C
  Growth strain: DH5alpha
  Copy number: Unknown
Gene/Insert
  Gene/Insert name: TDP-43
  Species: H. sapiens (human)
  Mutation: Methionine 337 mutated to Valine (M337V)
  Entrez Gene: TARDBP (a.k.a. ALS10, TDP-43)
  Cloning method: Restriction Enzyme
  Sequencing primers: 5′ pRSGal-Fwd GTTAATATACCTCTATACTTTAACGTCAAGGAGA; 3′ T3
Terms and licenses: Academic/Nonprofit Terms; Industry Terms: Not Available to Industry
How to cite: pRS416 Gal TDP43 M337V was a gift from Aaron Gitler (Addgene plasmid # 27460 ; http://n2t.net/addgene:27460 ; RRID:Addgene_27460)
